>Addgene plasmid #172002 | pNH605-PACE-YFP | addgene full sequence | sequence record 346797 | Addgene NGS Result
GGCCGGCCATTTAAATGTTTAAACGGCCACGCTGGCCGAGGAGAACTTCTAGTATATCTACATACCTAAT
ATTATTGCCTTATTAAAAATGGAATCCCAACAATTACATCAAAATCCACATTCTCTTCAAAATCAATTGT
CCTGTACTTCCTTGTTCATGTGTGTTCAAAAACGTTATATTTATAGGATAATTATACTCTATTTCTCAAC
AAGTAATTGGTTGTTTGGCCGAGCGGTCTAAGGCGCCTGATTCAAGAAATATCTTGACCGCAGTTAACTG
TGGGAATACTCAGGTATCGTAAGATGCAAGAGTTCGAATCTCTTAGCAACCATTATTTTTTTCCTCAACA
TAACGAGAACACACAGGGGCGCTATCGCACAGAATCAAATTCGATGACTGGAAATTTTTTGTTAATTTCA
GAGGTCGCCTGACGCATATACCTTTTTCAACTGAAAAATTGGGAGAAAAAGGAAAGGTGAGAGCGCCGGA
ACCGGCTTTTCATATAGAATAGAGAAGCGTTCATGACTAAATGCTTGCATCACAATACTTGAAGTTGACA
ATATTATTTAAGGACCTATTGTTTTTTCCAATAGGTGGTTAGCAATCGTCTTACTTTCTAACTTTTCTTA
CCTTTTACATTTCAGCAATATATATATATATATTTCAAGGATATACCATTCTAATGTCTGCCCCTAAGTT
ACCAATAGATAGCGGTTTAATATAAGGTTTCAACAAGAAATATTTTGTGAAAATCAAAAGTTAATAGTTT
CACTGTCGAAAATATGAAAGTTTAAGTTTTCAGTTCATCCCATTGTAGTTATCAAATTTCTGTGTTTCCC
GTATATGTGTGCTCTGTATTCATCGCTATCTTGAAACTGGTTATGATCGTTGCGCATGTGACCTGTATCG
CTCAAAAGAGCCCGGCACCGGTACCGGGCAAAAGCCCCTAGCAAGCTAAAATGATTCAACTTTCGTAGTA
ATTTGTTCAACCGGTCACAGTAAAGTCAATGACTAACTTTTGAATCGAGGATGTATTTCCAATTGAAAGC
AATGTATATATAAACCATTGTGTTGAAGCTTGTCTTACAGTTTTCTTGTATCCTCCCATTGTTCATATAG
TACTTAAAGTACCATAATCCTTAAAGAACAAACTTGAAAGAGAATACACTATACACAACTAATAAATAAA
GAATAATCATGGCTGTGACCAAGACAATTGTAGTTCTACCAGGTGACCATGTTGGTCAAGAAATCACTGA
AGAGGCCATTAAAGTTTTAAATGCTATTCAGGAATGTCGTCCAGACAAGGTCAATTTCAAGTTTGATCAT
CATTTGATCGGTGGTGCTGCAATTGATGCCACTGGTGTTCCATTACCAGACGAAGCTTTGGAGGCCTCTA
AGAAAGCTGATGCCGTGCTTCTGGGTGCTGTTGGTGGTCCAAAATGGGGTACTGGCGCTGTCAGACCAGA
ACAAGGTCTTTTGAAAATCCGTAAGGAGTTGCAATTGTATGCTAATCTAAGACCATGTAATTTTGCATCT
GATTCCTTACTAGATCTATCGCCATTGAAGCCTGAAATTGCAAGAGGTACAGATTTCGTCGTTGTTAGAG
AACTAGTGGGTGGTATTTATTTCGGGGAGAGAAAAGAAGATGAAGGTGATGGTGTCGCCTGGGATAGCGA
AAAGTATTCTGTGCCCGAAGTTCAAAGAATCACTAGAATGGCTGCTTTCATGGCTCTGCAACACAACCCA
CCTTTACCTATTTGGTCTCTAGATAAAGCCAACGTTCTAGCATCATCAAGATTATGGAGAAAAACAGTGG
AAGAGACGATTAAGAATGAATTCCCACAATTGACTGTTCAACATCAATTGATTGATTCCGCTGCTATGAT
CTTGGTTAAGAACCCAACTCATCTAAATGGTATTATTATCACAAACAATATGTTTGGTGATATTATCTCC
GATGAAGCCTCCGTGATCCCAGGTTCGTTAGGATTACTTCCATCTGCCTCCTTGGCATCTCTTCCAGATA
AGAATACGGCATTTGGTTTATATGAGCCATGTCATGGCTCTGCTCCAGACTTACCAAAGGGAAAGGTTAA
CCCCGTAGCAACAATCCTATCTGCTGCTATGATGTTGAAGTTGTCTCTGGACCTGTTCGAAGAAGGTGAA
ATTATAGAACAAGCAGTCAAGAAAGTGTTGGATTCTGGTATCAGAACAGCGGATCTAAAGGGTACCAACT
CTACTACTGAGGTCGGTGATGCAGTAGCGAAAGCTGTCAGGGAACTATTAGCTTAGACTTAGTAGATGTA
CAGTTGCATACATAAGTCTGAACAGAAAGAAGTAAATATCATATCTAGTTCGGTTTAGAAATCAGTGACT
ATATTGGTTTTGACCAGATCGCAATCCTTGCAAGCATTTAGTAATGACTATCAAACCGGTGAATCATCTG
ATAAGGCTATATTAGCTTGTGCATTCGCATGTATCGGGAAACGAACGGTACCGGGCCCGGTGGCAAAGGT
GGCAAAGGTGGCAAATTTGCCACCGGATCCCCGTCGAGCAGATCCGCCAGGCGTGTATATATAGCGTGGA
TGGCCAGGCAACTTTAGTGCTGACACATACAGGCATATATATATGTGTGCGACGACACATGATCATATGG
CATGCATGTGCTCTGTATGTATATAAAACTCTTGTTTTCTTCTTTTCTCTAAATATTCTTTCCTTATACA
TTAGGACCTTTGCAGCATAAATTACTATACTTCTATAGACACACAAACACAAATACACACACTAAATTAA
TACTCGAGAATAAAATGTCTAAAGGTGAAGAATTATTCACTGGTGTTGTCCCAATTTTGGTTGAATTAGA
TGGTGATGTTAATGGTCACAAATTTTCTGTCTCCGGTGAAGGTGAAGGTGATGCTACTTACGGTAAATTG
ACCTTAAAATTGATTTGTACTACTGGTAAATTGCCAGTTCCATGGCCAACCTTAGTCACTACTTTAGGTT
ATGGTTTGCAATGTTTTGCTAGATACCCAGATCATATGAAACAACATGACTTTTTCAAGTCTGCCATGCC
AGAAGGTTATGTTCAAGAAAGAACTATTTTTTTCAAAGATGACGGTAACTACAAGACCAGAGCTGAAGTC
AAGTTTGAAGGTGATACCTTAGTTAATAGAATCGAATTAAAAGGTATTGATTTTAAAGAAGATGGTAACA
TTTTAGGTCACAAATTGGAATACAACTATAACTCTCACAATGTTTACATCACTGCTGACAAACAAAAGAA
TGGTATCAAAGCTAACTTCAAAATTAGACACAACATTGAAGATGGTGGTGTTCAATTAGCTGACCATTAT
CAACAAAATACTCCAATTGGTGATGGTCCAGTCTTGTTACCAGACAACCATTACTTATCCTATCAATCTG
CCTTATCCAAAGATCCAAACGAAAAGAGAGACCACATGGTCTTGTTAGAATTTGTTACTGCTGCTGGTAT
TACCCATGGTATGGATGAATTGTACAAATAAGGATCCACTAGTTCTAGACACCTGCAACATGCGTGAGTA
AATAAGCGGCCGCCACCGCGGTGGAGCTCTAAGCAAATAGCTAAATTATATACGAATTAATATTATGATT
AAGTGTTTACGTGAGTGCGATATTTTTATTACTATCTTATACAGTTGTATATACTCTATAAAATGAGTTG
TCTATTAATTAACGCGATGAATGCTTTCTGGGTTTACCTCTCCAACAACTCTAGTTTACTTCTCAATACA
TTCAATTGTATTTGATTTGTCAATACTTCATCATTAATCAATTCTATAGTTTTGTTTTTCTCGTTTATTT
CCAAATTTAATGCATCAATTTTATTATTCAATTTGTCGTTGATTTTGGTTAATGATTTTATGGTTTGATC
TCTGGCATTGATTGTTTGTGTTAGTTTTTCATTATTGATAATTAAATTATTTAAGTTAGTTATCAACTCG
GTGTTTTCAAGTTTCAAGTTTTCAATTTCTTTAGAGTTTATTAGATTTGTCAAAGTTTCTGAATTGCTTG
ATTGGTCCTGTAGAAGAGTATTTGTTGTTGTGGATAATTGATTCAATTTTTGAGACAATTGCTGGAAGGC
GTTGAAATATCTAGCATCAATCTCATGGTTTTTTTCCCGAGAGTCTCGTAGATTCAATTGTTTTAATATA
TCTTGGGACCACTCTTGATTTGAACTCATGGAAATTAAACTGGGTGTTGTGTTGTGGTGTAATGATTGTA
CCCCCTTTGCTTATAATTGTGTGGCCACCGAAGTCGGTGATGCTGTCGCCGAAGAAGTTAAGAAAATCCT
TGCTTAAAAAGATTCTCTTTTTTTATGATATTTGTACATAAACTTTATAAATGAAATTCATAATAGAAAC
GACACGAAATTACAAAATGGAATATGTTCATAGGGTAGACGAAACTATATACGCAATCTACATACATTTA
TCAAGAAGGAGAAAAAGGAGGATGTAAAGGAATACAGGTAAGCAAATTGATACTAATGGCTCAACGTGAT
AAGGAAAAAGAATTGCACTTTAACATTAATATTGACAAGGAGGAGGGCACCACACAAAAAGTTAGGTGTA
ACAGAAAATCATGAAACTATGATTCCTAATTTATATATTGGAGGATTTTCTCTAAAAAAAAAAAAATACA
ACAAATAAAAAACACTCAATGACCTGACCATTTGATGGAGTTTAAGTCAATACCTTCTTGAACCATTTCC
CATAATGGTGAAAGTTCCCTCAAGAATTTTACTCTGTCAGAAACGGCCTTAACGACGTAGGCCGGCCATT
TAAATGTTTAAACGGCCACGCTGGCCCAATTCGCCCTATAGTGAGTCGTATTACAATTCACTGGCCGTCG
TTTTACAACGTCGTGACTGGGAAAACCCTGGCGTTACCCAACTTAATCGCCTTGCAGCACATCCCCCTTT
CGCCAGCTGGCGTAATAGCGAAGAGGCCCGCACCGATCGCCCTTCCCAACAGTTGCGCAGCCTGAATGGC
GAATGG
[124 nt withheld, positions 5047-5170]
C
[91 nt withheld, positions 5172-5262]
A
[49 nt withheld, positions 5264-5312]
CCTTTGACGTTGGAGTCCACGTTCTTT
[37 nt withheld, positions 5340-5376]
ACCCTATCTCGGTCTATTCTTTTGATTTATAAGGGATTTTGCCGATTTCGGCCTATTGGTTAAAAAATGA
GCTGATTTAACAAAAATTTAACGCGAATTTTAACAAAATATTAACGCTTACAATTTCCTGATGCGGTATT
TTCTCCTTACGCATCTGTGCGGTATTTCACACCGCATAGGGTAATAACTGATATAATTAAATTGAAGCTC
TAATTTGTGAGTTTAGTATTAGGATCTCTACCCTTGGCGAAAAGTCCTCTGCCAACAATGATGATATCTG
ATCCACCACTTACAACTTCGTCGACGGTTCTGTACTGCTGACCCAATATGCGTATATATACCAATCTAAG
TCTGTGCTCCTTCCTTCGTTCTTCCTTCTGTTCGGAGATTACCGAATCAAAAAAATTTCAAGGAAACCGA
AATCAAAAAAAAGAATAAAAAAAAAATGATGAATTGAAAAGGTGGTATGGTGCACTCTCAGTACAATCTG
CTCTGATGCCGCATAGTTAAGCCAGCCCCGACACCCGCCAACACCCGCTGACGCGCCCTGACGGGCTTGT
CTGCTCCCGGCATCCGCTTACAGACAAGCTGTGACCGTCTCCGGGAGCTGCATGTGTCAGAGGTTTTCAC
CGTCATCACCGAAACGCGCGAGACGAAAGGGCCTCGTGATACGCCTATTTTTATAGGTTAATGTCATGAT
AATAATGGTTTCTTAGACGTCGGCGCGCCGAGGACGTCAGGTGGCACTTTTCGGGGAAATGTGCGCGGAA
CCCCTATTTGTTTATTTTTCTAAATACATTCAAATATGTATCCGCTCATGAGACAATAACCCTGATAAAT
GCTTCAATAATATTGAAAAAGGAAGAGTATGAGTATTCAACATTTCCGTGTCGCCCTTATTCCCTTTTTT
GCGGCATTTTGCCTTCCTGTTTTTGCTCACCCAGAAACGCTGGTGAAAGTAAAAGATGCTGAAGATCAGT
TGGGTGCACGAGTGGGTTACATCGAACTGGATCTCAACAGCGGTAAGATCCTTGAGAGTTTTCGCCCCGA
AGAACGTTTTCCAATGATGAGCACTTTTAAAGTTCTGCTATGTGGCGCGGTATTATCCCGTATTGACGCC
GGGCAAGAGCAACTCGGTCGCCGCATACACTATTCTCAGAATGACTTGGTTGAGTACTCACCAGTCACAG
AAAAGCATCTTACGGATGGCATGACAGTAAGAGAATTATGCAGTGCTGCCATAACCATGAGTGATAACAC
TGCGGCCAACTTACTTCTGACAACGATCGGAGGACCGAAGGAGCTAACCGCTTTTTTGCACAACATGGGG
GATCATGTAACTCGCCTTGATCGTTGGGAACCGGAGCTGAATGAAGCCATACCAAACGACGAGCGTGACA
CCACGATGCCTGTAGCAATGGCAACAACGTTGCGCAAACTATTAACTGGCGAACTACTTACTCTAGCTTC
CCGGCAACAATTAATAGACTGGATGGAGGCGGATAAAGTTGCAGGACCACTTCTGCGCTCGGCCCTTCCG
GCTGGCTGGTTTATTGCTGATAAATCTGGAGCCGGTGAGCGTGGGTCTCGCGGTATCATTGCAGCACTGG
GGCCAGATGGTAAGCCCTCCCGTATCGTAGTTATCTACACGACGGGGAGTCAGGCAACTATGGATGAACG
AAATAGACAGATCGCTGAGATAGGTGCCTCACTGATTAAGCATTGGTAACTGTCAGACCAAGTTTACTCA
TATATACTTTAGATTGATTTAAAACTTCATTTTTAATTTAAAAGGATCTAGGTGAAGATCCTTTTTGATA
ATCTCATGACCAAAATCCCTTAACGTGAGTTTTCGTTCCACTGAGCGTCAGACCCCGTAGAAAAGATCAA
AGGATCTTCTTGAGATCCTTTTTTTCTGCGCGTAATCTGCTGCTTGCAAACAAAAAAACCACCGCTACCA
GCGGTGGTTTGTTTGCCGGATCAAGAGCTACCAACTCTTTTTCCGAAGGTAACTGGCTTCAGCAGAGCGC
AGATACCAAATACTGTTCTTCTAGTGTAGCCGTAGTTAGGCCACCACTTCAAGAACTCTGTAGCACCGCC
TACATACCTCGCTCTGCTAATCCTGTTACCAGTGGCTGCTGCCAGTGGCGATAAGTCGTGTCTTACCGGG
TTGGACTCAAGACGATAGTTACCGGATAAGGCGCAGCGGTCGGGCTGAACGGGGGGTTCGTGCACACAGC
CCAGCTTGGAGCGAACGACCTACACCGAACTGAGATACCTACAGCGTGAGCTATGAGAAAGCGCCACGCT
TCCCGAAGGGAGAAAGGCGGACAGGTATCCGGTAAGCGGCAGGGTCGGAACAGGAGAGCGCACGAGGGAG
CTTCCAGGGGGAAACGCCTGGTATCTTTATAGTCCTGTCGGGTTTCGCCACCTCTGACTTGAGCGTCGAT
TTTTGTGATGCTCGTCAGGGGGGCGGAGCCTATGGAAAAACGCCAGCAACGCGGCCTTTTTACGGTTCCT
GGCCTTTTGCTGGCCTTTTGCTCACATGTTCTTTCCTGCGTTATCCCCTGATTCTGTGGATAACCGTATT
ACCGCCTTTGAGTGAGCTGATACCGCTCGCCGCAGCCGAACGACCGAGCGCAGCGAGTCAGTGAGCGAGG
AAGCGGAAGAGCGCCCAATACGCAAACCGCCTCTCCCCGCGCGTTGGCCGATTCATTAATGCAGCTGGCA
CGACAGGTTTCCCGACTGGAAAGCGGGCAGTGAGCGCAACGCAATTAATGTGAGTTAGCTCACTCATTAG
GCACCCCAGGCTTTACACTTTATGCTTCCGGCTCCTATGTTGTGTGGAATTGTGAGCGGATAACAATTTC
ACACAGGAAACAGCTATGACCATGATTACGCCAAGCTCGGAATTAACCCTCACTAAAGGGAACAAAAGCT
G
Features (pLannotate 1.2.2; 24 found; start..end, strand, type, name):
     59..136     +  CDS            YO192_YEAST (fragment): Experimental evidence at protein level: Swiss-Prot protein existence level 1. From Saccharomyces cerevisiae (strain ATCC 204508 / S288c) (Baker's yeast).
    276..683     +  promoter       LEU2 promoter: S. cerevisiae LEU2
   1199..2293    +  CDS            LEU2: LEU3_YEAST - Experimental evidence at protein level: Swiss-Prot protein existence level 1. Catalyzes the oxidation of 3-carboxy-2-hydroxy-4- methylpentanoate (3-isopropylmalate) to 3-carboxy-4-methyl-2- oxopentanoate. The product decarboxylates to 4-methyl-2 oxopentanoate. From Saccharomyces cerevisiae (strain ATCC 204508 / S288c) (Baker's yeast).
   2815..3531    +  CDS            yeGFP: yeast-enhanced green fluorescent protein codons optimized for translation in S. cerevisiae and C. albicans
   3532..3549    -  misc_feature   MCS (fragment): pBluescript multiple cloning site
   3575..3599    -  misc_feature   MCS (fragment): pBluescript multiple cloning site
   4295..4347    +  CDS            LEU2 (fragment): 3-isopropylmalate dehydrogenase, required for leucine biosynthesis; S. cerevisiae LEU2; yeast auxotrophic marker
   4709..4819    -  CDS            NFS1 (fragment): NFS1_YEAST - Also known as SPL1 From Saccharomyces cerevisiae (strain ATCC 204508 / S288c) (Baker's yeast).
   4865..4883    -  promoter       T7 promoter: promoter for bacteriophage T7 RNA polymerase
   4886..5043    +  CDS            lacZα (fragment): LacZα fragment of β-galactosidase; lacZ fragment
   5047..5475    +  rep_origin     f1 ori (sequence partly withheld): f1 bacteriophage origin of replication; arrow indicates direction of (+) strand synthesis
   5503..5554    -  misc_feature   bom (fragment): basis of mobility region from pBR322
   5610..5702    -  CDS            URA3 (fragment): PYRF_YEAST - Experimental evidence at protein level: Swiss-Prot protein existence level 1. From Saccharomyces cerevisiae (strain ATCC 204508 / S288c) (Baker's yeast).
   5702..5834    -  promoter       URA3 promoter (fragment): S. cerevisiae URA3
   5842..5891    -  misc_feature   bom (fragment): basis of mobility region from pBR322
   5993..6028    -  CDS            rop (fragment): Rop protein, which maintains plasmids at low copy number; rop
   6140..6244    +  promoter       AmpR promoter: bla
   6245..7105    +  CDS            AmpR: β-lactamase; bla; confers resistance to ampicillin, carbenicillin, and related antibiotics
   7276..7864    +  rep_origin     ori: high-copy-number ColE1/pMB1/pBR322/pUC origin of replication
   8047..8139    +  CDS            lacI (fragment): lac repressor; lacI; The lac repressor binds to the lac operator to inhibit transcription in E. coli. This inhibition can be relieved by adding lactose or isopropyl-β-D-thiogalactopyranoside (IPTG).
   8152..8173    +  protein_bind   CAP binding site: CAP binding activates transcription in the presence of cAMP. E. coli catabolite activator protein
   8188..8218    +  promoter       lac promoter: promoter for the E. coli lac operon
   8226..8242    +  protein_bind   lac operator: The lac repressor binds to the lac operator to inhibit transcription in E. coli. This inhibition can be relieved by adding lactose or isopropyl-β-D-thiogalactopyranoside (IPTG). lac repressor encoded by lacI
   8287..8305    +  promoter       T3 promoter: promoter for bacteriophage T3 RNA polymerase
