[The description below was written by a language model from this plasmid's Addgene catalogue record and pLannotate feature annotations shown in this document.]
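Description:
pNH605-PACE-YFP is a yeast integrating vector built on the pNH605 backbone and designed to place a transcriptional reporter for Rpn4 activity into the Saccharomyces cerevisiae genome. No yeast replication origin (2μ or CEN/ARS) appears in the feature table, consistent with a plasmid that is maintained in yeast only after chromosomal integration. Selection in yeast relies on the LEU2 auxotrophic marker, which is annotated with its own promoter. Additional short fragments of LEU2 and the neighbouring NFS1 gene lie on the other side of the reporter. These probably represent LEU2-locus homology that directs integration, although the record does not state this explicitly. In E. coli the plasmid is propagated through a ColE1/pMB1-type origin with ampicillin resistance (bla). The catalogue lists it as low copy, even though the origin is annotated as a high-copy type. The f1 ori, lac promoter/operator, lacZα fragment, T3 and T7 promoters, and small URA3, rop and bom fragments are remnants of the pBluescript/pBR322-derived cloning backbone and have no role in the reporter.

The payload is a synthetic 4xPACE-YFP cassette cloned between PspOMI and BamHI. Four tandem copies of the proteasome-associated control element (PACE), the binding motif for the transcription factor Rpn4, sit upstream of a CYC1 core promoter, which on its own gives only minimal expression. YFP output therefore depends on how much Rpn4 is bound. The promoter itself is not annotated in the feature table, and the fluorescent protein coding sequence is labelled as yeGFP, which probably reflects the close sequence similarity between YFP and GFP variants. Because Rpn4 drives expression of proteasome genes, fluorescence from the integrated reporter gives a live-cell readout of this pathway. The associated work concerns transcriptional responses to stress induced by mitochondrial proteins.
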