Addgene plasmid #172002: pNH605-PACE-YFP
Purpose: Fluorescent reporter for Rpn4 activity
Depositing lab: Johannes Herrmann. Depositing organization: Rheinland-Pfälzische Technische Universität Kaiserslautern. Publication: Mitochondrial protein-induced stress triggers a global adaptive transcriptional programme. Boos F, Kramer L, Groh C, Jung F, Haberkant P, Stein F, Wollweber F, Gackstatter A, Zoller E, van der Laan M, Savitski MM, Benes V, Herrmann JM. Nat Cell Biol. 2019 Apr;21(4):442-451. doi: 10.1038/s41556-019-0294-5. Epub 2019 Mar 18. PubMed 30886345.
Backbone
  Vector backbone: pNH605
  Vector type: Yeast Expression ; vector for genomic integration into the yeast genome
  Selectable markers: LEU2
Growth in bacteria
  Bacterial resistance: Ampicillin, 100 μg/mL
  Growth temperature: 37°C
  Growth strain: DH5alpha
  Copy number: Low Copy
Gene/Insert
  Gene/Insert name: 4xPACE-YFP
  Species: Synthetic
  Promoter: CYC1 core promotor with 4 tandem repeats of Rpn4 binding motif (PACE elements)
  Cloning method: Restriction Enzyme; 5′ cloning site PspOMI (not destroyed); 3′ cloning site BamHI (not destroyed)
  Sequencing primers: 5′ GCAAGCATTTAGTAATGACTATCAAACC; 3′ GTATATAATTTAGCTATTTGCTTAGAG
Terms and licenses: Academic/Nonprofit Terms; Industry Terms: Not Available to Industry
How to cite: pNH605-PACE-YFP was a gift from Johannes Herrmann (Addgene plasmid # 172002 ; http://n2t.net/addgene:172002 ; RRID:Addgene_172002)
